Addgene plasmid #108525: pAJM.657
Purpose: CymRAM + PCymRC-YFP Reporter. Cuma sensor for use in non-Marionette strain.
Depositing lab: Christopher Voigt. Depositing organization: Massachusetts Institute of Technology. Publication: Escherichia coli "Marionette" strains with 12 highly optimized small-molecule sensors. Meyer AJ, Segall-Shapiro TH, Glassey E, Zhang J, Voigt CA. Nat Chem Biol. 2018 Nov 26. pii: 10.1038/s41589-018-0168-3. doi: 10.1038/s41589-018-0168-3. PubMed 30478458.
Backbone
  Vector backbone: p15A-Kan
  Vector type: Bacterial Expression
Growth in bacteria
  Bacterial resistance: Kanamycin, 50 μg/mL
  Growth temperature: 37°C
  Growth strain: NEB Stable
  Copy number: Low Copy
Gene/Insert
  Gene/Insert name: CymRAM + PCymRC-YFP
  Species: Synthetic
  Mutation: CymR: S110G A171V
  Cloning method: Gibson Cloning
Terms and licenses: Academic/Nonprofit Terms; Industry Terms: Not Available to Industry
Depositor comments: Please visit https://www.biorxiv.org/content/early/2018/04/10/285866 for bioRxiv preprint.
How to cite: pAJM.657 was a gift from Christopher Voigt (Addgene plasmid # 108525 ; http://n2t.net/addgene:108525 ; RRID:Addgene_108525)
