[The description below was written by a language model from this plasmid's Addgene catalogue record and pLannotate feature annotations shown in this document.]
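Description:
pAJM.657 is a 3,867-nt bacterial expression plasmid that carries a complete cuminic acid (cumate) sensor, meaning regulator plus reporter, on a p15A-Kan backbone. It replicates in E. coli from the p15A origin. The catalogue lists it as low copy, and p15A is compatible with ColE1-type plasmids. Selection is through a kanamycin resistance gene, aph(3')-Ia. The annotation also flags short fragments resembling the tet promoter, TcR, bom and RSF ori near the origin. These are probably backbone remnants or partial homology matches rather than functional elements.

The synthetic insert, assembled by Gibson cloning, has two parts. The first is CymRAM, a variant of the Pseudomonas putida CymR repressor carrying the S110G and A171V substitutions. A sequence annotated as a lacIq promoter fragment lies directly upstream of it and presumably provides constitutive expression. The second is the PCymRC output promoter, which is not annotated as a promoter in the feature table. It corresponds to the region holding two CuO operator sites, where CymR binds. Because the plasmid is circular, these operators sit just upstream of a tobacco ringspot virus satellite hammerhead ribozyme and an EYFP coding sequence. Ribozymes in this position are generally used as insulators that cleave off the 5' leader, so that reporter translation is independent of the promoter context.

Without inducer, CymR should occupy the operators and repress YFP, and cumate should release it, giving a fluorescent readout. The plasmid belongs to the "Marionette" collection of optimized small-molecule sensors. It is intended for using or characterizing the cumate sensor in strains that lack the Marionette sensor set.
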