Features (pLannotate 1.2.2; 13 found; start..end, strand, type, name):
      1..50      +  misc_RNA       sTRSV HHRz: hammerhead ribozyme from the tobacco ringspot virus satellite RNA (Khvorova et al., 2003)
    100..819     +  CDS            EYFP: enhanced YFP mammalian codon-optimized
    893..966     +  promoter       lacIq promoter (fragment): lacI (mutant); In the lacIq allele, a single base change in the promoter boosts expression of the lacI gene about 10-fold.
    967..1575    +  CDS            cymR: CYMR_PSEPU - Experimental evidence at transcript level: Swiss-Prot protein existence level 2. Involved in the repression of the cym and cmt operons which are responsible of the p-cymene degradation. From Pseudomonas putida (Arthrobacter siderocapsulatus).
   1680..1698    -  promoter       tet promoter (fragment): E. coli promoter for tetracycline efflux protein gene
   1708..1828    +  CDS            TcR (fragment): tetracycline efflux protein; tet; confers resistance to tetracycline
   1847..1869    -  rep_origin     RSF ori (fragment): Plasmids containing the RSF 1030 origin of replication can be propagated in E. coli cells that contain additional plasmids with compatible origins.
   1886..1912    +  misc_feature   bom (fragment): basis of mobility region from pBR322
   2011..2066    -  rep_origin     RSF ori (fragment): Plasmids containing the RSF 1030 origin of replication can be propagated in E. coli cells that contain additional plasmids with compatible origins.
   2154..2699    -  rep_origin     p15A ori: Plasmids containing the medium-copy-number p15A origin of replication can be propagated in E. coli cells that contain a second plasmid with the ColE1 origin.
   2788..3603    -  CDS            KanR: aminoglycoside phosphotransferase; aph(3')-Ia; confers resistance to kanamycin in bacteria or G418 (Geneticin®) in eukaryotes
   3776..3803    +  protein_bind   CuO: CymR-binding P2 operator sequence from the p-cmt operon of Pseudomonas putida (Mullick et al., 2006) CymR
   3834..3861    +  protein_bind   CuO: CymR-binding P2 operator sequence from the p-cmt operon of Pseudomonas putida (Mullick et al., 2006) CymR
>Addgene plasmid #108525 | pAJM.657 | addgene full sequence | sequence record 313928 | Addgene NGS Result
CTGTCACCGGATGTGCTTTCCGGTCTGATGAGTCCGTGAGGACGAAACAGCCTCTACAAATAATTTTGTT
TAATACTAGAGAAAGAGGGGAAATACTAGATGGTGAGCAAGGGCGAGGAGCTGTTCACCGGGGTGGTGCC
CATCCTGGTCGAGCTGGACGGCGACGTAAACGGCCACAAGTTCAGCGTGTCCGGCGAGGGCGAGGGCGAT
GCCACCTACGGCAAGCTGACCCTGAAGTTCATCTGCACCACAGGCAAGCTGCCCGTGCCCTGGCCCACCC
TCGTGACCACCTTCGGCTACGGCCTGCAATGCTTCGCCCGCTACCCCGACCACATGAAGCTGCACGACTT
CTTCAAGTCCGCCATGCCCGAAGGCTACGTCCAGGAGCGCACCATCTTCTTCAAGGACGACGGCAACTAC
AAGACCCGCGCCGAGGTGAAGTTCGAGGGCGACACCCTGGTGAACCGCATCGAGCTGAAGGGCATCGACT
TCAAGGAGGACGGCAACATCCTGGGGCACAAGCTGGAGTACAACTACAACAGCCACAACGTCTATATCAT
GGCCGACAAGCAGAAGAACGGCATCAAGGTGAACTTCAAGATCCGCCACAACATCGAGGACGGCAGCGTG
CAGCTCGCCGACCACTACCAGCAGAACACCCCAATCGGCGACGGCCCCGTGCTGCTGCCCGACAACCACT
ACCTTAGCTACCAGTCCGCCCTGAGCAAAGACCCCAACGAGAAGCGCGATCACATGGTCCTGCTGGAGTT
CGTGACCGCCGCCGGGATCACTCTCGGCATGGACGAGCTGTACAAGTAACTCGGTACCAAATTCCAGAAA
AGAGGCCTCCCGAAAGGGGGGCCTTTTTTCGTTTTGGTCCAATGGCGGCGCGCCATCGAATGGTGCAAAA
CCTTTCGCGGTATGGCATGATAGCGCCCGGAAGAGAGTCAATTCAGGGTGGTGAATATGAGCCCGAAACG
TCGTACCCAGGCAGAACGTGCAATGGAAACCCAGGGTAAACTGATTGCAGCAGCACTGGGTGTTCTGCGT
GAAAAAGGTTATGCAGGTTTTCGTATTGCAGATGTTCCGGGTGCAGCCGGTGTTAGCCGTGGTGCACAGA
GCCATCATTTTCCGACCAAACTGGAACTGCTGCTGGCAACCTTTGAATGGCTGTATGAGCAGATTACCGA
ACGTAGCCGTGCACGTCTGGCAAAACTGAAACCGGAAGATGATGTTATTCAGCAGATGCTGGATGATGCA
GCAGAATTTTTTCTGGATGATGATTTTAGCATCGGCCTGGATCTGATTGTTGCAGCAGATCGTGATCCGG
CACTGCGTGAAGGTATTCAGCGTACCGTTGAACGTAATCGTTTTGTTGTTGAAGATATGTGGCTGGGTGT
GCTGGTGAGCCGTGGTCTGAGCCGTGATGATGCCGAAGATATTCTGTGGCTGATTTTTAACAGCGTTCGT
GGTCTGGTAGTTCGTAGCCTGTGGCAGAAAGATAAAGAACGTTTTGAACGTGTGCGTAATAGCACCCTGG
AAATTGCACGTGAACGTTATGCAAAATTCAAACGTTGATAAGGATCCTAATTGGTAACGAATCAGACAAT
TGACGGCTCGAGGGAGTAGCATAGGGTTTGCAGAATCCCTGCTTCGTCCATTTGACAGGCACATTATGCA
TCGATGATAAGCTGTCAAACATGAGCAGATCCTCTACGCCGGACGCATCGTGGCCGGCATCACCGGCGCC
ACAGGTGCGGTTGCTGGCGCCTATATCGCCGACATCACCGATGGGGAAGATCGGGCTCGCCACTTCGGGC
TCATGAGCAAATATTTTATCTGAGGTGCTTCCTCGCTCACTGACTCGCTGCACGAGGCAGACCTCAGCGC
TAGCGGAGTGTATACTGGCTTACTATGTTGGCACTGATGAGGGTGTCAGTGAAGTGCTTCATGTGGCAGG
AGAAAAAAGGCTGCACCGGTGCGTCAGCAGAATATGTGATACAGGATATATTCCGCTTCCTCGCTCACTG
ACTCGCTACGCTCGGTCGTTCGACTGCGGCGAGCGGAAATGGCTTACGAACGGGGCGGAGATTTCCTGGA
AGATGCCAGGAAGATACTTAACAGGGAAGTGAGAGGGCCGCGGCAAAGCCGTTTTTCCATAGGCTCCGCC
CCCCTGACAAGCATCACGAAATCTGACGCTCAAATCAGTGGTGGCGAAACCCGACAGGACTATAAAGATA
CCAGGCGTTTCCCCCTGGCGGCTCCCTCGTGCGCTCTCCTGTTCCTGCCTTTCGGTTTACCGGTGTCATT
CCGCTGTTATGGCCGCGTTTGTCTCATTCCACGCCTGACACTCAGTTCCGGGTAGGCAGTTCGCTCCAAG
CTGGACTGTATGCACGAACCCCCCGTTCAGTCCGACCGCTGCGCCTTATCCGGTAACTATCGTCTTGAGT
CCAACCCGGAAAGACATGCAAAAGCACCACTGGCAGCAGCCACTGGTAATTGATTTAGAGGAGTTAGTCT
TGAAGTCATGCGCCGGTTAAGGCTAAACTGAAAGGACAAGTTTTGGTGACTGCGCTCCTCCAAGCCAGTT
ACCTCGGTTCAAAGAGTTGGTAGCTCAGAGAACCTTCGAAAAACCGCCCTGCAAGGCGGTTTTTTCGTTT
TCAGAGCAAGAGATTACGCGCAGACCAAAACGATCTCAAGAAGATCATCTTATTAAGGGGTCTGACGCTC
AGTGGAACGAAAAATCAATCTAAAGTATATATGAGTAAACTTGGTCTGACAGTTACCTTAGAAAAACTCA
TCGAGCATCAAATGAAACTGCAATTTATTCATATCAGGATTATCAATACCATATTTTTGAAAAAGCCGTT
TCTGTAATGAAGGAGAAAACTCACCGAGGCAGTTCCATAGGATGGCAAGATCCTGGTATCGGTCTGCGAT
TCCGACTCGTCCAACATCAATACAACCTATTAATTTCCCCTCGTCAAAAATAAGGTTATCAAGTGAGAAA
TCACCATGAGTGACGACTGAATCCGGTGAGAATGGCAAAAGCTTATGCATTTCTTTCCAGACTTGTTCAA
CAGGCCAGCCATTACGCTCGTCATCAAAATCACTCGCATCAACCAAACCGTTATTCATTCGTGATTGCGC
CTGAGCGAGACGAAATACGCGATCGCTGTTAAAAGGACAATTACAAACAGGAATCGAATGCAACCGGCGC
AGGAACACTGCCAGCGCATCAACAATATTTTCACCTGAATCAGGATATTCTTCTAATACCTGGAATGCTG
TTTTCCCGGGGATCGCAGTGGTGAGTAACCATGCATCATCAGGAGTACGGATAAAATGCTTGATGGTCGG
AAGAGGCATAAATTCCGTCAGCCAGTTTAGTCTGACCATCTCATCTGTAACATCATTGGCAACGCTACCT
TTGCCATGTTTCAGAAACAACTCTGGCGCATCGGGCTTCCCATACAATCGATAGATTGTCGCACCTGATT
GCCCGACATTATCGCGAGCCCATTTATACCCATATAAATCAGCATCCATGTTGGAATTTAATCGCGGCCT
GGAGCAAGACGTTTCCCGTTGAATATGGCTCATAACACCCCTTGTATTACTGTTTATGTAAGCAGACAGT
TTTATTGTTCATGATGATATATTTTTATCTTGTGCAATGTACATCAGAGATTTTGAGACACAACCAATTA
TTGAAGGCCTCCCTAACGGGGGGCCTTTTTTTGTTTCTGGTCTCCCGCTTAACGATCGTTGGCTGAACAA
ACAGACAATCTGGTCTGTTTGTATTATGGAAAATTTTTCTGTATAATAGATTCAACAAACAGACAATCTG
GTCTGTTTGTATTATAG
