>Addgene plasmid #108525 | pAJM.657 | addgene partial sequence | sequence record 223470 | EGFP-C 5'-CATGGTCCTGCTGGAGTTCGTG-3'
CGGCATGGACGAGCTGTACAAGTAACTCGGTACCAAATTCCAGAAAAGAGGCCTCCCGAAAGGGGGGCCT
TTTTTCGTTTTGGTCCAATGGCGGCGCGCCATCGAATGGTGCAAAACCTTTCGCGGTATGGCATGATAGC
GCCCGGAAGAGAGTCAATTCAGGGTGGTGAATATGAGCCCGAAACGTCGTACCCAGGCAGAACGTGCAAT
GGAAACCCAGGGTAAACTGATTGCAGCAGCACTGGGTGTTCTGCGTGAAAAAGGTTATGCAGGTTTTCGT
ATTGCAGATGTTCCGGGTGCAGCCGGTGTTAGCCGTGGTGCACAGAGCCATCATTTTCCGACCAAACTGG
AACTGCTGCTGGCAACCTTTGAATGGCTGTATGAGCAGATTACCGAACGTAGCCGTGCACGTCTGGCAAA
ACTGAAACCGGAAGATGATGTTATTCAGCAGATGCTGGATGATGCAGCAGAATTTTTTCTGGATGATGAT
TTTAGCATCGGCCTGGATCTGATTGTTGCAGCAGATCGTGATCCGGCACTGCGTGAAGGTATTCAGCGTA
CCGTTGAACGTAATCGTTTTGTTGTTGAAGATATGTGGCTGGGTGTGCTGGTGAGCCGTGGTCTGAGCCG
TGATGATGCCGAAGATATTCTGTGGCTGATTTTTAACAGCGTTCGTGGTCTGGTAGTTCGTAGCCTGTGG
CAGAAAGATAAAGAACGTTTTGAACGTGTGCGTAATAGCACCCTGGAAATTGCACGTGAACGTTATGCAA
AATTCAAACGTTGATAAGGATCCTAATTGGTAACGAATCAGACAATTGACGGCTCGAGGGAGTAGCATAG
GGTTTGCAGAATCCCTGCTTCGTCCATTT
